>Addgene plasmid #106192 | pAAV.GFAP.SF-iGluSnFR.A184S | addgene full sequence | sequence record 214726 | Addgene NGS Result
TTAATGATTAACCCGCCATGCTACTTATCTACGTAGCCATGCTCTAGGAAGATCCAACATATCCTGGTGT
GGAGTAGGGGACGCTGCTCTGACAGAGGCTCGGGGGCCTGAGCTGGCTCTGTGAGCTGGGGAGGAGGCAG
ACAGCCAGGCCTTTGTCTGCAAGCAGACCTGGCAGCATTGGGCTGGCCGCCCCCCAGGGCCTCCTCTTCA
TGCCCAGTGAATGACTCACCTTGGCACAGACACAATGTTCGGGGTGGGCACAGTGCCTGCTTCCCGCCGC
ACCCCAGCCCCCCTCAAATGCCTTCCGAGAAGCCCATTGAGCAGGGGGCTTGCATTGCACCCCAGCCTGA
CAGCCTGGCATCTTGGGATAAAAGCAGCACAGCCCCCTAGGGGCTGCCCTTGCTGTGTGGCGCCACCGGC
GGTGGAGAACAAGGCTCTATTCAGCCTGTGCCCAGGAAAGGGGATCAGGGGATGCCCAGGCATGGACAGT
GGGTGGCAGGGGGGGAGAGGAGGGCTGTCTGCTTCCCAGAAGTCCAAGGACACAAATGGGTGAGGGGAGA
GCTCTCCCCATAGCTGGGCTGCGGCCCAACCCCACCCCCTCAGGCTATGCCAGGGGGTGTTGCCAGGGGC
ACCCGGGCATCGCCAGTCTAGCCCACTCCTTCATAAAGCCCTCGCATCCCAGGAGCGAGCAGAGCCAGAG
CAGGTTGGAGAGGAGACGCATCACCTCCGCTGCTCGCGGGGATCCCGCCACCATGGAGACAGACACACTC
CTGCTATGGGTACTGCTGCTCTGGGTTCCAGGTTCCACTGGTGACAGATCTGCCGCAGGCAGCACGCTGG
ACAAAATCGCCAAAAACGGTGTGATTGTCGTCGGTCACCGTGAATCTTCAGTGCCTTTCTCTTATTACGA
CAATCAGCAAAAAGTGGTGGGTTACTCGCAGGATTACTCCAACGCCATTGTTGAAGCAGTGAAAAAGAAA
CTCAACAAACCGGACTTGCAGGTAAAACTGATTCCGATTACCTCACAAAACCGTATTCCACTGCTGCAAA
ACGGCACTTTCGATTTTGAATGTGGTTCTACCACCAACAACGTCGAACGCCAAAAACAGGCGGCTTTCTC
TGACACTATTTTCGTGGTCGGTACGCGCCTGTTGACCAAAAAGGGTGGCGATATCAAAGATTTTGCCAAC
CTGAAAGACAAAGCCGTAGTCGTCACTTCCGGCACTACCTCTGAAGTTTTGCTCAACAAACTGAATGAAG
AGCAAAAAATGAATATGCGCATCATCAGCGCCAAAGATCACGGTGACTCTTTCCGCACCCTGGAAAGCGG
TCGTGCCGTTGCCTTTATGATGGATGACAGCCTGCTGGCCGGTGAACGTGCGAAAGCGAAGAAACCAGAC
AACTGGGAAATCGTCGGCAAGCCGCAGTCTCAGGAGGCCTACGGTTGTATGTTGCGTAAAGATGATCCGC
AGTTCAAAAAGCTGATGGATGACACCATCGCTCAGGTGCAGACCTCCGGTGAAGCGGAAAAATGGTTTGA
TAAGTGGTTCAAAAATCCAATTCTGGTGAGCCACAACGTCTATATCACCGCCGACAAGCAGAAGAACGGC
ATCAAGGCGAACTTCAAGATCCGCCACAACGTGGAGGACGGCAGCGTGCAGCTCGCCGACCACTACCAGC
AGAACACCCCCATCGGCGACGGCCCCGTGCTGCTGCCCGACAACCACTACCTGAGCACCCAGTCCGTGCT
GAGCAAAGACCCCAACGAGAAGCGCGATCACATGGTCCTGCTGGAGTTCGTGACCGCCGCCGGGATCACT
CTCGGCATGGACGAGCTGTACAAGGGCGGTACCGGAGGGAGCATGAGCAAGGGCGAGGAGCTGTTCACCG
GGGTGGTGCCCATCCTGGTCGAGCTGGACGGCGACGTAAACGGCCACAAGTTCAGCGTGCGCGGCGAGGG
CGAGGGCGATGCCACCAACGGCAAGCTGACCCTGAAGTTCATCTGCACCACCGGCAAGCTGCCCGTGCCC
TGGCCCACCCTCGTGACCACCCTGACCTACGGCGTGCAGTGCTTCAGCCGCTACCCCGACCACATGAAGC
AGCACGACTTCTTCAAGTCCGCCATGCCCGAAGGCTACGTCCAGGAGCGCACCATCAGCTTCAAGGACGA
CGGCACCTACAAGACCCGCGCCGAGGTGAAGTTCGAGGGCGACACCCTGGTGAACCGCATCGAGCTGAAG
GGCATCGACTTCAAGGAGGACGGCAACATCCTGGGGCACAAGCTGGAGTACAACTTTAACAACCCCCTGA
ACATGAATTTCGAACTGTCAGACGAAATGAAAGCACTGTTCAAAGAACCGAATGACAAGGCACTGAAACT
GCAGGTCGACGAACAAAAACTCATCTCAGAAGAGGATCTGAATGCTGTGGGCCAGGACACGCAGGAGGTC
ATCGTGGTGCCACACTCCTTGCCCTTTAAGGTGGTGGTGATCTCAGCCATCCTGGCCCTGGTGGTGCTCA
CCATCATCTCCCTTATCATCCTCATCATGCTTTGGCAGAAGAAGCCACGTTAGAAGCTTATCGATAATCA
ACCTCTGGATTACAAAATTTGTGAAAGATTGACTGGTATTCTTAACTATGTTGCTCCTTTTACGCTATGT
GGATACGCTGCTTTAATGCCTTTGTATCATGCTATTGCTTCCCGTATGGCTTTCATTTTCTCCTCCTTGT
ATAAATCCTGGTTGCTGTCTCTTTATGAGGAGTTGTGGCCCGTTGTCAGGCAACGTGGCGTGGTGTGCAC
TGTGTTTGCTGACGCAACCCCCACTGGTTGGGGCATTGCCACCACCTGTCAGCTCCTTTCCGGGACTTTC
GCTTTCCCCCTCCCTATTGCCACGGCGGAACTCATCGCCGCCTGCCTTGCCCGCTGCTGGACAGGGGCTC
GGCTGTTGGGCACTGACAATTCCGTGGTGTTGTCGGGGAAATCATCGTCCTTTCCTTGGCTGCTCGCCTG
TGTTGCCACCTGGATTCTGCGCGGGACGTCCTTCTGCTACGTCCCTTCGGCCCTCAATCCAGCGGACCTT
CCTTCCCGCGGCCTGCTGCCGGCTCTGCGGCCTCTTCCGCGTCTTCGCCTTCGCCCTCAGACGAGTCGGA
TCTCCCTTTGGGCCGCCTCCCCGCATCGATACCGTCGACCTCGACCCGGGCGGCCGCTTCGAGCAGACAT
GATAAGATACATTGATGAGTTTGGACAAACCACAACTAGAATGCAGTGAAAAAAATGCTTTATTTGTGAA
ATTTGTGATGCTATTGCTTTATTTGTAACCATTATAAGCTGCAATAAACAAGTTAACAACAACAATTGCA
TTCATTTTATGTTTCAGGTTCAGGGGGAGATGTGGGAGGTTTTTTAAAGCAAGTAAAACCTCTACAAATG
TGGTAAAATCGATAAGGATCTTCCTAGAGCATGGCTACGTAGATAAGTAGCATGGCGGGTTAATCATTAA
CTACAAGGAACCCCTAGTGATGGAGTTGGCCACTCCCTCTCTGCGCGCTCGCTCGCTCACTGACTCGCTG
CGCTCGGTCGTTCGGCTGCGGCGAGCGGTATCAGCTCACTCAAAGGCGGTAATACGGTTATCCACAGAAT
CAGGGGATAACGCAGGAAAGAACATGTGAGCAAAAGGCCAGCAAAAGGCCAGGAACCGTAAAAAGGCCGC
GTTGCTGGCGTTTTTCCATAGGCTCCGCCCCCCTGACGAGCATCACAAAAATCGACGCTCAAGTCAGAGG
TGGCGAAACCCGACAGGACTATAAAGATACCAGGCGTTTCCCCCTGGAAGCTCCCTCGTGCGCTCTCCTG
TTCCGACCCTGCCGCTTACCGGATACCTGTCCGCCTTTCTCCCTTCGGGAAGCGTGGCGCTTTCTCATAG
CTCACGCTGTAGGTATCTCAGTTCGGTGTAGGTCGTTCGCTCCAAGCTGGGCTGTGTGCACGAACCCCCC
GTTCAGCCCGACCGCTGCGCCTTATCCGGTAACTATCGTCTTGAGTCCAACCCGGTAAGACACGACTTAT
CGCCACTGGCAGCAGCCACTGGTAACAGGATTAGCAGAGCGAGGTATGTAGGCGGTGCTACAGAGTTCTT
GAAGTGGTGGCCTAACTACGGCTACACTAGAAGAACAGTATTTGGTATCTGCGCTCTGCTGAAGCCAGTT
ACCTTCGGAAAAAGAGTTGGTAGCTCTTGATCCGGCAAACAAACCACCGCTGGTAGCGGTGGTTTTTTTG
TTTGCAAGCAGCAGATTACGCGCAGAAAAAAAGGATCTCAAGAAGATCCTTTGATCTTTTCTACGGGGTC
TGACGCTCAGTGGAACGAAAACTCACGTTAAGGGATTTTGGTCATGAGATTATCAAAAAGGATCTTCACC
TAGATCCTTTTAAATTAAAAATGAAGTTTTAAATCAATCTAAAGTATATATGAGTAAACTTGGTCTGACA
GTTACCAATGCTTAATCAGTGAGGCACCTATCTCAGCGATCTGTCTATTTCGTTCATCCATAGTTGCCTG
ACTCCCCGTCGTGTAGATAACTACGATACGGGAGGGCTTACCATCTGGCCCCAGTGCTGCAATGATACCG
CGAGACCCACGCTCACCGGCTCCAGATTTATCAGCAATAAACCAGCCAGCCGGAAGGGCCGAGCGCAGAA
GTGGTCCTGCAACTTTATCCGCCTCCATCCAGTCTATTAATTGTTGCCGGGAAGCTAGAGTAAGTAGTTC
GCCAGTTAATAGTTTGCGCAACGTTGTTGCCATTGCTACAGGCATCGTGGTGTCACGCTCGTCGTTTGGT
ATGGCTTCATTCAGCTCCGGTTCCCAACGATCAAGGCGAGTTACATGATCCCCCATGTTGTGCAAAAAAG
CGGTTAGCTCCTTCGGTCCTCCGATCGTTGTCAGAAGTAAGTTGGCCGCAGTGTTATCACTCATGGTTAT
GGCAGCACTGCATAATTCTCTTACTGTCATGCCATCCGTAAGATGCTTTTCTGTGACTGGTGAGTACTCA
ACCAAGTCATTCTGAGAATAGTGTATGCGGCGACCGAGTTGCTCTTGCCCGGCGTCAATACGGGATAATA
CCGCGCCACATAGCAGAACTTTAAAAGTGCTCATCATTGGAAAACGTTCTTCGGGGCGAAAACTCTCAAG
GATCTTACCGCTGTTGAGATCCAGTTCGATGTAACCCACTCGTGCACCCAACTGATCTTCAGCATCTTTT
ACTTTCACCAGCGTTTCTGGGTGAGCAAAAACAGGAAGGCAAAATGCCGCAAAAAAGGGAATAAGGGCGA
CACGGAAATGTTGAATACTCATACTCTTCCTTTTTCAATATTATTGAAGCATTTATCAGGGTTATTGTCT
CATGAGCGGATACATATTTGAATGTATTTAGAAAAATAAACAAATAGGGGTTCCGCGCACATTTCCCCGA
AAAGTGCCACCTAAATTGTAAGCGTTAATATTTTGTTAAAATTCGCGTTAAATTTTTGTTAAATCAGCTC
ATTTTTTAACCAATAGGCCGAAATCGGCAAAATCCCTTATAAATCAAAAGAATAGACCGAGATAGGGT
[37 nt withheld, positions 5599-5635]
AAAGAACGTGGACTCCAACGTCAAAGG
[49 nt withheld, positions 5663-5711]
T
[91 nt withheld, positions 5713-5803]
G
[124 nt withheld, positions 5805-5928]
CCCATTCGCCATTCAGGCTGCGCAACTGTTGGGAAGGGCGATCGGTGCGGGCCTCTTCGCTATTACGCCA
GCTGCGCGCTCGCTCGCTCACTGAGGCCGCCCGGGCAAAGCCCGGGCGTCGGGCGACCTTTGGTCGCCCG
GCCTCAGTGAGCGAGCGAGCGCGCAGAGAGGGAGTGGCCAACTCCATCACTAGGGGTTCCTTGTAG
Features (pLannotate 1.2.2; 16 found; start..end, strand, type, name):
    753..815     +  sig_peptide    Igκ leader: leader sequence from mouse immunoglobulin κ light chain
    822..1562    +  CDS            gltI (fragment): GLTI_ECOLI - Also known as ybeJ, yzzK. Experimental evidence at protein level: Swiss-Prot protein existence level 1. Part of the ABC transporter complex GltIJKL involved in glutamate and aspartate uptake. Binds to both glutamate and aspartate. From Escherichia coli (strain K12).
   1575..2294    +  CDS            cEGFP: cEGFP is a basic (constitutively fluorescent) green fluorescent protein published in 2008, derived from Aequorea victoria.
   2307..2375    +  CDS            gltI (fragment): GLTI_ECOLI - Also known as ybeJ, yzzK. Experimental evidence at protein level: Swiss-Prot protein existence level 1. Part of the ABC transporter complex GltIJKL involved in glutamate and aspartate uptake. Binds to both glutamate and aspartate. From Escherichia coli (strain K12).
   2424..2570    +  CDS            PDGFRβ TM domain: transmembrane domain from platelet derived growth factor receptor beta
   2586..3174    +  misc_feature   WPRE: woodchuck hepatitis virus posttranscriptional regulatory element
   3175..3194    +  misc_feature   MCS (fragment): pBluescript multiple cloning site
   3223..3344    -  polyA_signal   SV40 poly(A) signal: SV40 polyadenylation signal
   3367..3435    -  CDS            large T antigen (fragment): large T antigen from SV40 (simian virus 40)
   3506..3563    +  repeat_region  AAV2 ITR (fragment): inverted terminal repeat of adeno-associated virus serotype 2 inverted
   3723..4311    -  rep_origin     ori: high-copy-number ColE1/pMB1/pBR322/pUC origin of replication
   4482..5342    -  CDS            AmpR: β-lactamase; bla; confers resistance to ampicillin, carbenicillin, and related antibiotics
   5343..5447    -  promoter       AmpR promoter: bla
   5500..5928    -  rep_origin     f1 ori (sequence partly withheld): f1 bacteriophage origin of replication; arrow indicates direction of (+) strand synthesis
   5933..6002    -  CDS            lacZα (fragment): LacZα fragment of β-galactosidase; lacZ fragment
   5997..6129    -  repeat_region  AAV2 ITR (fragment): inverted terminal repeat of adeno-associated virus serotype 2 inverted
