[The description below was written by a language model from this plasmid's Addgene catalogue record and pLannotate feature annotations shown in this document.]
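Description:
pAAV.GFAP.SF-iGluSnFR.A184S is an adeno-associated virus transfer plasmid for expressing a genetically encoded fluorescent glutamate sensor under a GFAP promoter, a promoter generally used to direct expression to astrocytes. The plasmid is maintained in bacteria through a high-copy ColE1/pUC-type origin and an ampicillin resistance gene (β-lactamase with its own promoter), and also carries an f1 phage origin. Two AAV2 inverted terminal repeats, both annotated only as fragments, flank the expression cassette and provide the signals needed for replication and packaging of the cassette into AAV particles. The GFAP promoter itself was not picked up by the automated annotation; it presumably occupies the unannotated region upstream of the coding sequence. The sequenced record is 6,134 nt, somewhat shorter than the sum of the catalogued backbone and insert sizes.

The synthetic open reading frame begins with the mouse Igκ leader peptide, followed by the E. coli periplasmic glutamate/aspartate-binding protein GltI, which is split into two fragments by an inserted GFP-derived fluorescent protein (annotated as cEGFP; "SF" in the name refers to the superfolder GFP variant of the sensor). It ends with the PDGFRβ transmembrane domain. The leader and transmembrane anchor display the sensor on the outer cell surface, where glutamate binding to GltI changes the fluorescence of the embedded fluorophore. The A184S substitution in GltI gives a tighter-affinity version of the sensor. A WPRE downstream of the coding sequence boosts transcript stability and expression, and an SV40 polyadenylation signal is also annotated, on the reverse strand. The construct is intended for imaging extracellular glutamate, and the depositor notes that the newer iGluSnFR3 sensors supersede it.
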