Addgene plasmid #106192: pAAV.GFAP.SF-iGluSnFR.A184S
Purpose: Tight affinity glutamate sensor ** A newer version of this sensor is available. Please see iGluSnFR3 plasmids at https://www.addgene.org/browse/article/28220233/ **
Depositing lab: Loren Looger. Depositing organization: HHMI, Janelia Research Campus. Publication: Stability, affinity, and chromatic variants of the glutamate sensor iGluSnFR. Marvin JS, Scholl B, Wilson DE, Podgorski K, Kazemipour A, Muller JA, Schoch S, Quiroz FJU, Rebola N, Bao H, Little JP, Tkachuk AN, Cai E, Hantman AW, Wang SS, DePiero VJ, Borghuis BG, Chapman ER, Dietrich D, DiGregorio DA, Fitzpatrick D, Looger LL. Nat Methods. 2018 Nov;15(11):936-939. doi: 10.1038/s41592-018-0171-3. Epub 2018 Oct 30. PubMed 30377363.
Backbone
  Vector backbone: pAAV.GFAP
  Backbone size w/o insert (bp): 4770
  Vector type: AAV
Growth in bacteria
  Bacterial resistance: Ampicillin, 100 μg/mL
  Growth temperature: 37°C
  Growth strain: NEB Stable
  Copy number: High Copy
Gene/Insert
  Gene/Insert name: SF-iGluSnFR.A184S
  Species: Synthetic
  Insert size (bp): 1821
  Mutation: GltI: A184S
  Promoter: GFAP
  Cloning method: Restriction Enzyme; 5′ cloning site unknown (unknown if destroyed); 3′ cloning site unknown (unknown if destroyed)
Terms and licenses: Academic/Nonprofit Terms; Industry Terms: Not Available to Industry
Depositor comments: ** A newer version of this sensor is available. Please see iGluSnFR3 plasmids at https://www.addgene.org/browse/article/28220233/ **
How to cite: pAAV.GFAP.SF-iGluSnFR.A184S was a gift from Loren Looger (Addgene plasmid # 106192 ; http://n2t.net/addgene:106192 ; RRID:Addgene_106192) For viral preps, please replace (Addgene plasmid # 106192) in the above sentence with: (Addgene viral prep # 106192-AAV1)
